>Addgene plasmid #31715 | pRK5M-TIMP3 | addgene full sequence | sequence record 449148 | Addgene NGS Result
TCCCCGCGCGTTGGCCGATTCATTAATGCAGCTGGCACGACAGGTTTCCCGACTGGAAAGCGGGCAGTGA
GCGCAACGCAATTAATGTGAGTTAGCTCACTCATTAGGCACCCCAGGCTTTACACTTTATGCTTCCGGCT
CGTATGTTGTGTGGAATTGTGAGCGGATAACAATTTCACACAGGAAACAGCTATGACATGATTACGAATT
AATTCGAGCTCGCCCGACATTGATTATTGACTAGTTATTAATAGTAATCAATTACGGGGTCATTAGTTCA
TAGCCCATATATGGAGTTCCGCGTTACATAACTTACGGTAAATGGCCCGCCTGGCTGACCGCCCAACGAC
CCCCGCCCATTGACGTCAATAATGACGTATGTTCCCATAGTAACGCCAATAGGGACTTTCCATTGACGTC
AATGGGTGGAGTATTTACGGTAAACTGCCCACTTGGCAGTACATCAAGTGTATCATATGCCAAGTACGCC
CCCTATTGACGTCAATGACGGTAAATGGCCCGCCTGGCATTATGCCCAGTACATGACCTTATGGGACTTT
CCTACTTGGCAGTACATCTACGTATTAGTCATCGCTATTACCATGGTGATGCGGTTTTGGCAGTACATCA
ATGGGCGTGGATAGCGGTTTGACTCACGGGGATTTCCAAGTCTCCACCCCATTGACGTCAATGGGAGTTT
GTTTTGGCACCAAAATCAACGGGACTTTCCAAAATGTCGTAACAACTCCGCCCCATTGACGCAAATGGGC
GGTAGGCGTGTACGGTGGGAGGTCTATATAAGCAGAGCTCGTTTAGTGAACCGTCAGATCGCCTGGAGAC
GCCATCCACGCTGTTTTGACCTCCATAGAAGACACCGGGACCGATCCAGCCTCCGCGGCCGGGAACGGTG
CATTGGAACGCGGATTCCCCGTGCCAAGAGTGACGTAAGTACCGCCTATAGAGTCTATAGGCCCACCCCC
TTGGCTTCGTTAGAACGCGGCTACAATTAATACATAACCTTATGTATCATACACATACGATTTAGGTGAC
ACTATAGAATAACATCCACTTTGCCTTTCTCTCCACAGGTGTCCACTCCCAGGTCCAACTGCACCTCGGT
TCTATCGATGCA
[633 nt withheld, positions 1133-1765]
GTCGACGAGCAGAAGCTGATCAGCGAGGAGGACCTGCTGTAAGCTTGGCCGCCATGGCCCAACTTGTTTA
TTGCAGCTTATAATGGTTACAAATAAAGCAATAGCATCACAAATTTCACAAATAAAGCATTTTTTTCACT
GCATTCTAGTTGTGGTTTGTCCAAACTCATCAATGTATCTTATCATGTCTGGATCGGGAATTAATTCGGC
GCAGCACCATGGCCTGAAATAACCTCTGAAAGAGGAACTTGGTTAGGTACCTTCTGAGGCGGAAAGAACC
AGCTGTGGAATGTGTGTCAGTTAGGGTGTGGAAAGTCCCCAGGCTCCCCAGCAGGCAGAAGTATGCAAAG
CATGCATCTCAATTAGTCAGCAACCAGGTGTGGAAAGTCCCCAGGCTCCCCAGCAGGCAGAAGTATGCAA
AGCATGCATCTCAATTAGTCAGCAACCATAGTCCCGCCCCTAACTCCGCCCATCCCGCCCCTAACTCCGC
CCAGTTCCGCCCATTCTCCGCCCCATGGCTGACTAATTTTTTTTATTTATGCAGAGGCCGAGGCCGCCTC
GGCCTCTGAGCTATTCCAGAAGTAGTGAGGAGGCTTTTTTGGAGGCCTAGGCTTTTGCAAAAAGCTGTTA
ACAGCTTGGCACTGGCCGTCGTTTTACAACGTCGTGACTGGGAAAACCCTGGCGTTACCCAACTTAATCG
CCTTGCAGCACATCCCCCTTTCGCCAGCTGGCGTAATAGCGAAGAGGCCCGCACCGATCGCCCTTCCCAA
CAGTTGCGCAGCCTGAATGGCGAATGGCGCCTGATGCGGTATTTTCTCCTTACGCATCTGTGCGGTATTT
CACACCGCATA
[142 nt withheld, positions 2617-2758]
C
[141 nt withheld, positions 2760-2900]
CCTTTGACGTTGGAGTCCACGTTCTTT
[37 nt withheld, positions 2928-2964]
ACCCTATCTCGGGCTATTCTTTTGATTTATAAGGGATTTTGCCGATTTCGGCCTATTGGTTAAAAAATGA
GCTGATTTAACAAAAATTTAACGCGAATTTTAACAAAATATTAACGTTTACAATTTTATGGTGCACTCTC
AGTACAATCTGCTCTGATGCCGCATAGTTAAGCCAGCCCCGACACCCGCCAACACCCGCTGACGCGCCCT
GACGGGCTTGTCTGCTCCCGGCATCCGCTTACAGACAAGCTGTGACCGTCTCCGGGAGCTGCATGTGTCA
GAGGTTTTCACCGTCATCACCGAAACGCGCGAGACGAAAGGGCCTCGTGATACGCCTATTTTTATAGGTT
AATGTCATGATAATAATGGTTTCTTAGACGTCAGGTGGCACTTTTCGGGGAAATGTGCGCGGAACCCCTA
TTTGTTTATTTTTCTAAATACATTCAAATATGTATCCGCTCATGAGACAATAACCCTGATAAATGCTTCA
ATAATATTGAAAAAGGAAGAGTATGAGTATTCAACATTTCCGTGTCGCCCTTATTCCCTTTTTTGCGGCA
TTTTGCCTTCCTGTTTTTGCTCACCCAGAAACGCTGGTGAAAGTAAAAGATGCTGAAGATCAGTTGGGTG
CACGAGTGGGTTACATCGAACTGGATCTCAACAGCGGTAAGATCCTTGAGAGTTTTCGCCCCGAAGAACG
TTTTCCAATGATGAGCACTTTTAAAGTTCTGCTATGTGGCGCGGTATTATCCCGTATTGACGCCGGGCAA
GAGCAACTCGGTCGCCGCATACACTATTCTCAGAATGACTTGGTTGAGTACTCACCAGTCACAGAAAAGC
ATCTTACGGATGGCATGACAGTAAGAGAATTATGCAGTGCTGCCATAACCATGAGTGATAACACTGCGGC
CAACTTACTTCTGACAACGATCGGAGGACCGAAGGAGCTAACCGCTTTTTTGCACAACATGGGGGATCAT
GTAACTCGCCTTGATCGTTGGGAACCGGAGCTGAATGAAGCCATACCAAACGACGAGCGTGACACCACGA
TGCCTGTAGCAATGGCAACAACGTTGCGCAAACTATTAACTGGCGAACTACTTACTCTAGCTTCCCGGCA
ACAATTAATAGACTGGATGGAGGCGGATAAAGTTGCAGGACCACTTCTGCGCTCGGCCCTTCCGGCTGGC
TGGTTTATTGCTGATAAATCTGGAGCCGGTGAGCGTGGGTCTCGCGGTATCATTGCAGCACTGGGGCCAG
ATGGTAAGCCCTCCCGTATCGTAGTTATCTACACGACGGGGAGTCAGGCAACTATGGATGAACGAAATAG
ACAGATCGCTGAGATAGGTGCCTCACTGATTAAGCATTGGTAACTGTCAGACCAAGTTTACTCATATATA
CTTTAGATTGATTTAAAACTTCATTTTTAATTTAAAAGGATCTAGGTGAAGATCCTTTTTGATAATCTCA
TGACCAAAATCCCTTAACGTGAGTTTTCGTTCCACTGAGCGTCAGACCCCGTAGAAAAGATCAAAGGATC
TTCTTGAGATCCTTTTTTTCTGCGCGTAATCTGCTGCTTGCAAACAAAAAAACCACCGCTACCAGCGGTG
GTTTGTTTGCCGGATCAAGAGCTACCAACTCTTTTTCCGAAGGTAACTGGCTTCAGCAGAGCGCAGATAC
CAAATACTGTTCTTCTAGTGTAGCCGTAGTTAGGCCACCACTTCAAGAACTCTGTAGCACCGCCTACATA
CCTCGCTCTGCTAATCCTGTTACCAGTGGCTGCTGCCAGTGGCGATAAGTCGTGTCTTACCGGGTTGGAC
TCAAGACGATAGTTACCGGATAAGGCGCAGCGGTCGGGCTGAACGGGGGGTTCGTGCACACAGCCCAGCT
TGGAGCGAACGACCTACACCGAACTGAGATACCTACAGCGTGAGCTATGAGAAAGCGCCACGCTTCCCGA
AGGGAGAAAGGCGGACAGGTATCCGGTAAGCGGCAGGGTCGGAACAGGAGAGCGCACGAGGGAGCTTCCA
GGGGGAAACGCCTGGTATCTTTATAGTCCTGTCGGGTTTCGCCACCTCTGACTTGAGCGTCGATTTTTGT
GATGCTCGTCAGGGGGGCGGAGCCTATGGAAAAACGCCAGCAACGCGGCCTTTTTACGGTTCCTGGCCTT
TTGCTGGCCTTTTGCTCACATGTTCTTTCCTGCGTTATCCCCTGATTCTGTGGATAACCGTATTACCGCC
TTTGAGTGAGCTGATACCGCTCGCCGCAGCCGAACGACCGAGCGCAGCGAGTCAGTGAGCGAGGAAGCGG
AAGAGCGCCCAATACGCAAACCGCCTC
Features (pLannotate 1.2.2; 20 found; start..end, strand, type, name):
     83..104     +  protein_bind   CAP binding site: CAP binding activates transcription in the presence of cAMP. E. coli catabolite activator protein
    119..149     +  promoter       lac promoter: promoter for the E. coli lac operon
    157..173     +  protein_bind   lac operator: The lac repressor binds to the lac operator to inhibit transcription in E. coli. This inhibition can be relieved by adding lactose or isopropyl-β-D-thiogalactopyranoside (IPTG). lac repressor encoded by lacI
    226..605     +  enhancer       CMV enhancer: human cytomegalovirus immediate early enhancer
    606..809     +  promoter       CMV promoter: human cytomegalovirus (CMV) immediate early promoter
    945..988     +  intron         CMV intron (fragment): modified intron A from human cytomegalovirus
   1040..1058    +  promoter       SP6 promoter: promoter for bacteriophage SP6 RNA polymerase
   1062..1099    +  CDS            IgH signal sequence (fragment): signal sequence from the mouse immunoglobulin heavy chain variable region
   1133..1765    +  CDS            TIMP3 (sequence withheld): TIMP3_HUMAN - Experimental evidence at protein level: Swiss-Prot protein existence level 1. Complexes with metalloproteinases (such as collagenases) and irreversibly inactivates them by binding to their catalytic zinc cofactor. May form part of a tissue-specific acute response to remodeling stimuli. Known to act on MMP-1, MMP-2, MMP-3, MMP-7, MMP-9, MMP-13, MMP-14 and MMP-15. From Homo sapiens (Human).
   1826..1960    +  polyA_signal   SV40 poly(A) signal: SV40 polyadenylation signal
   2029..2386    +  promoter       SV40 promoter: SV40 enhancer and early promoter
   2405..2559    +  CDS            lacZα (fragment): LacZα fragment of β-galactosidase; lacZ fragment
   2565..2616    -  misc_feature   bom (fragment): basis of mobility region from pBR322
   2635..3015    +  rep_origin     M13 ori (sequence partly withheld): M13 bacteriophage origin of replication; arrow indicates direction of (+) strand synthesis
   3091..3140    -  misc_feature   bom (fragment): basis of mobility region from pBR322
   3242..3277    -  CDS            rop (fragment): Rop protein, which maintains plasmids at low copy number; rop
   3372..3476    +  promoter       AmpR promoter: bla
   3477..4337    +  CDS            AmpR: β-lactamase; bla; confers resistance to ampicillin, carbenicillin, and related antibiotics
   4508..5096    +  rep_origin     ori: high-copy-number ColE1/pMB1/pBR322/pUC origin of replication
   5279..70      +  CDS            lacI (fragment) (across the origin): lac repressor; lacI; The lac repressor binds to the lac operator to inhibit transcription in E. coli. This inhibition can be relieved by adding lactose or isopropyl-β-D-thiogalactopyranoside (IPTG).
