[The description below was written by a language model from this plasmid's Addgene catalogue record and pLannotate feature annotations shown in this document.]
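Description:
pRK5M-TIMP3 is a mammalian expression plasmid built on the pRK5 backbone and carrying human TIMP3 (tissue inhibitor of metalloproteinases 3). It is maintained in E. coli as a high-copy plasmid through a ColE1/pUC-type origin and selected with ampicillin via the β-lactamase gene. An M13 phage origin is also present, which in principle allows single-stranded DNA production. Short remnants of lacI, lacZα, rop and the pBR322 bom region, along with a lac promoter/operator, are annotated as leftovers of the backbone's construction.

The sequenced record is 5,301 nt. In it, the expression cassette begins with the human cytomegalovirus immediate-early enhancer and promoter, followed by a fragment of CMV intron A and an SP6 promoter, which serves as the 5′ sequencing primer site and could support in vitro transcription. The TIMP3 coding sequence lies downstream and is terminated by an SV40 polyadenylation signal. The catalogue entry lists a Myc epitope fused to the C terminus of the insert, which would allow detection or immunoprecipitation of the protein. The automated feature table does not annotate this tag separately, although there is a short gap between the TIMP3 annotation and the poly(A) signal. A brief match to an immunoglobulin heavy-chain signal sequence appears just upstream of TIMP3, but it is only a fragment and its relevance is unclear. An SV40 enhancer/early promoter region follows the cassette and has no mammalian selection marker annotated after it, so the plasmid appears suited to transient transfection.

TIMP3 inhibits matrix metalloproteinases. The associated publication concerns TACE-mediated ectodomain shedding of the type I TGF-β receptor, which suggests the plasmid was used to overexpress tagged TIMP3 in studies of that shedding and of TGF-β signalling.
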