Addgene plasmid #31715: pRK5M-TIMP3
Depositing lab: Rik Derynck. Depositing organization: University of California, San Francisco (UCSF). Publication: TACE-mediated ectodomain shedding of the type I TGF-beta receptor downregulates TGF-beta signaling. Liu C, Xu P, Lamouille S, Xu J, Derynck R. Mol Cell. 2009 Jul 10. 35(1):26-36. 10.1016/j.molcel.2009.06.018 PubMed 19595713.
Backbone
  Vector backbone: pRK5
  Backbone size w/o insert (bp): 4716
  Vector type: Mammalian Expression
Growth in bacteria
  Bacterial resistance: Ampicillin, 100 μg/mL
  Growth temperature: 37°C
  Growth strain: DH5alpha
  Copy number: High Copy
Gene/Insert
  Gene/Insert name: TIMP3
  Species: H. sapiens (human)
  Entrez Gene: TIMP3 (a.k.a. HSMRK222, K222, K222TA2, SFD)
  Tag / fusion protein: Myc (C terminal on insert)
  Cloning method: Restriction Enzyme
  Sequencing primers: 5′ SP6; 3′ SV40pA-R
Terms and licenses: Academic/Nonprofit Terms; Industry Terms: Not Available to Industry
How to cite: pRK5M-TIMP3 was a gift from Rik Derynck (Addgene plasmid # 31715 ; http://n2t.net/addgene:31715 ; RRID:Addgene_31715)
