>Addgene plasmid #31715 | pRK5M-TIMP3 | addgene partial sequence | sequence record 37513 | SV40pA-R 5'-GAAATTTGTGATGCTATTGC-3'
ATTAAGCTGCATAAACAGTTGGGCCATGGCGGCCAAGCTTACAGCAGGTCCTCCTCGCTGATCAGCTTCT
GCTCGTCGAC
[633 nt withheld, positions 81-713]
TGCATCGATAGAACCGAGGTGCAGTTGGACCTGGGAGTGGACACCTGTGGAGAGAAGGCAAAGTGGATGT
TATTCTATAGTGTCACCTAAATCGTATGTGTATGATACATAAGGTTATGTATTAATTGTAGCCGCGTTCT
AACGAA
